>Addgene plasmid #23051 | pDEST26-hOPTN-D474N | addgene partial sequence | sequence record 28945 | 23051 with T7
GCCGCGATCACCACTTTGTACAAGAAAGCTGGGTCGGCGCGCCCACCCTTTTAAATGATGCAATCCATCA
CGTGAATCTGTAACGTGTCTATGTCAGGCAGAACCTCTCCACACTTGGGGCAGGAATGAATCGGAATATT
CCGCTGTTGCCGCCAGTCCCTGTCCTCAGCTCCTCTTTGAACAAGGTAAGCCTGCTGGTCAGAGTCACTT
GTTCTCGCCCCATGACGACTCTGCATCTCCATCAAGGACTGCCTGCCTCCGTCTTCGAAAGCATCATTCT
CTTTCAGCAGAACTGCCAGCTGCAATGCCAGTTGCTCCTTTTCCTCATGAATTTTCTCTCTCGCTGCTCT
TTCAGCATGAAAATTAGAACAGTAAACTTCCATCTGAGCCCTGAGGATGGTCATGGTTTCCAGGTCCTCT
TCCTGCTTGGCAATGGTTTGCTTCATTTCATCCATTTGCAGCTGTTTGGAAGCCAGAGCCTTCTCTGCCA
GTTCCAGTTTTTCACTCAGTTCCTTCAGCACTGCCCTGTCCACTTTTTCTGACTCTTTTCTTGTTAGTTC
CTCAATTGTTTTCAATGCATTATTATGTTCTTGAAGAAGCTTGTTGTGTGTCATCTGTAGCACAGTTAAT
TTGGACTTTTCATCCTCTGTTTTAGCCTGTTCCATTTTGATTTCTGATAGCATGCTTTCCACTTGTAGCT
CTAACTTTTTTGTTAGTATAAACAAGCTCTTGCTTTTCATTCAACTCTGATGGAATTGCAGAATTTTTCC
TTTCAAGGGCCTGACACTTTTT
