>Addgene plasmid #23051 | pDEST26-hOPTN-D474N | addgene partial sequence | sequence record 28946 | 23051 with SV40pA-R
GCTGCATAACAAGTTAACAACAACAATTGCATTCATTTTATGTTTCAGGTTCAGGGGGAGGTGTGGGAGG
TTTTTTAAAGCAAGTAAAACCTCTACAAATGTGGTATGGCTGATTATGATCATGAACAGACTGTGAGGAC
TGAGGGGCCTGAAATGAGCCTTGGGACTGTGAATCTAAAATACACAAACAATTAGAATCACTAGCTCCTG
TGTATAATATTTTCATAAATCATACTCAGTAAGCAAAACTCTCAAGCAGCAAGCATATGCAGCTAGTTTA
ACACATTATACACTTAAAAATTTTATATTTACCTTAGAGCTTTAAATCTCTGTAGGTAGTTTGTCCAATT
ATGTCACACCACAGAAGTAAGGTTCCTTCACAAAGATCCCAAGCTAGCAGTTTTCCCAGTCACGACGTTG
TAAAACGACGGCCAGTGCCTAGCTTATAATACGACTCACTATAGGGAGAGAGCTATGACGTCGCATGCAC
GCGATCAACCACTTTGTACAAGAAAGCTGGGTCGGCGCGCCCACCCTTTTAAATGATGCAATCCATCACG
TGAATCTGTAACGTGTCTATGTCAGGCAGAACCTCTCCACACTTGGGGCAGGAATGAATCGGAATATTCC
GCTGTTGCCGCCAGTCCCTGTCCTCAGCTCCTCTTTGAACAAGGTAAGCCTGCTGGTCAGAGTCACTTGT
TCTCGCCCCATGACGACTCTGCATCTCCATCAAGGACTGCCTGCCTCCGTCTTCGAAAGCATCATCTC
