>Addgene plasmid #23051 | pDEST26-hOPTN-D474N | addgene partial sequence | sequence record 28947 | 23051 with CMV-F
TGGGGNNTTAGCGAGCTGTTTGTGAACCGTCAGATCGCCTGGAGACGCCATCCACGCTGTTTTGACCTCC
ATAGAAGACACCGGGACCGATCCAGCCTCCGGACTCTAGCCTAGGCCGCGGACCATGGCGTACTACCATC
ACCATCACCATCACTCTAGATCAACAAGTTTGTACAAAAAAGCAGGCTCCGCGGCCGCCCCCTTCACCTC
CCATCAACCTCTCAGCTGCCTCACTGAAAAGGAGGACAGCCCCAGTGAAAGCACAGGAAATGGACCCCCC
CACCTGGCCCACCCAAACCTGGACACGTTTACCCCGGAGGAGCTGCTGCAGCAGATGAAAGAGCTCCTGA
CCGAGAACCACCAGCTGAAAGAAGCCATGAAGCTAAATAATCAAGCCATGAAAGGGAGATTTGAGGAGCT
TTCGGCCTGGACAGAGAAACAGAAGGAAGAACGCCAGTTTTTTGAGATACAGAGCAAAGAAGCAAAAGAG
CGTCTAATGGCCTTGAGTCATGAGAATGAGAAATTGAAGGAAGAGCTTGGAAAACTAAAAGGGAAATCAG
AAAGGTCATCTGAGGACCCCACTGATGACTCCAGGCTTCCCAGGGCCGAAGCGGAGCAGGAAAAGGACCA
GCTCAGGACCCNGTGGNGGGGGGGTTCAANAAAAAAATGGNTTTGTTGGTTTTTTNAATN
