[The description below was written by a language model from this plasmid's Addgene catalogue record.]
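Description:
pDEST26-hOPTN-D474N is a mammalian expression plasmid built on the Gateway destination vector pDEST26 (backbone about 5.8 kb without insert). It carries the human optineurin (OPTN) coding sequence, an insert of roughly 1.7 kb, with a D474N point mutation. The plasmid is maintained in E. coli as a high-copy construct under ampicillin selection. The record does not list an origin of replication, a mammalian selection marker or the promoter. However, the recommended 5′ sequencing primer reads from a CMV promoter, which suggests that expression in mammalian cells is CMV-driven.

The insert was introduced by Gateway recombination into the attR-flanked cassette of the destination vector. The record lists the flanking sites as attR and does not say whether they were destroyed, although an LR reaction normally converts them to attB sites. The backbone supplies an N-terminal His tag, so the protein is produced as His-optineurin(D474N), which can be detected or purified through the tag.

The associated publication reports that optineurin negatively regulates TNFα-induced NF-κB activation by competing with NEMO for ubiquitinated RIP. In that setting, the plasmid is suited to transient expression of a point-mutant optineurin in mammalian cells, for comparison with the wild-type protein in signalling or binding assays. The record does not state the functional effect of the D474N substitution. No feature table accompanies the entry, so finer details of the vector architecture cannot be confirmed here.
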