Addgene plasmid #23051: pDEST26-hOPTN-D474N
Depositing lab: Jon Ashwell. Depositing organization: National Cancer Institute (NCI). Publication: Optineurin negatively regulates TNFalpha- induced NF-kappaB activation by competing with NEMO for ubiquitinated RIP. Zhu G, Wu CJ, Zhao Y, Ashwell JD. Curr Biol. 2007 Aug 21. 17(16):1438-43. 10.1016/j.cub.2007.07.041 PubMed 17702576.
Backbone
  Vector backbone: pDEST26
  Backbone size w/o insert (bp): 5800
  Vector type: Mammalian Expression
Growth in bacteria
  Bacterial resistance: Ampicillin, 100 μg/mL
  Growth temperature: 37°C
  Growth strain: DH5alpha
  Copy number: High Copy
Gene/Insert
  Gene/Insert name: Optineurin
  Species: H. sapiens (human)
  Insert size (bp): 1733
  Mutation: D474N
  Entrez Gene: OPTN (a.k.a. ALS12, FIP2, GLC1E, HIP7, HYPL, NRP, TFIIIA-INTP)
  Tag / fusion protein: His (N terminal on backbone)
  Cloning method: Gateway Cloning; 5′ cloning site attR (unknown if destroyed); 3′ cloning site attR (unknown if destroyed)
  Sequencing primers: 5′ CMVPro Fwd
Terms and licenses: Academic/Nonprofit Terms; Industry Terms: Not Available to Industry
How to cite: pDEST26-hOPTN-D474N was a gift from Jon Ashwell (Addgene plasmid # 23051 ; http://n2t.net/addgene:23051 ; RRID:Addgene_23051)
